>Addgene plasmid #19268 | MMTV-TGFβ1 | addgene partial sequence | sequence record 25077 | pBluescriptKS
GNNGCATCGCCNNGAGATGGCGCCCAACAGTCCCCCGGCCACGGGGCCTGCCACCATACCCACGCCGAAA
CAAGCGCTCATGAGCCCGAAGTGGCGAGCCCGATCTTCCCCATCGGTGATGTCGGCGATATAGGCGCCAG
CAACCGCACCTGTGGCGCCGGTGATGCCGGCCACGATGCGTCCGGCGTAGAGGATCCCAATGATAGAGAT
TTTACTGCTCTAGTTCCCCATACAGAATTGTTTCGCTTAGTTGCAGCCTCAAGATATCTTATTCTCAAAA
GGCCAGGATTTCAAGAACATGACATGATTCCTACATCTGCCTGTGTTACTTACCCTTATGCCATATTATT
AGGATTACCTCAGCTAATAGATATAGAGAAAAGAGGATCTACTTTTCATATTTCCTGTTCTTCTTGTAGA
TTGACTAATTGTTTAGATTCTTCTGCCTACGACTATGCAGCGATCATAGTCAAGAGGCCGCCATACGTGC
TGCTACCTGTANANATTGGTGATGAACCATGGTTTGATGATNCTGCCNTTCAAACCTTTANGTATGCCAC
AAATTTNATTCGAGCCAANCGANTCGTCNCTGCCATTATTCTGGGCATATCTGCTGTTAATTGCTANTAT
CNNTNCTTTGGNTGTNCCTATGNCGTTTTNTTNNGGNNNANNNNANCCTGCTGCCTGGTTTGAAATCCGN
CANACCANTGTTNNGTTANCNTNNCTGNNCAAGATNCNAANNTNAATTAGAACNANACCA
