>Addgene plasmid #19268 | MMTV-TGFβ1 | addgene partial sequence | sequence record 25078 | T3 5'-GCAATTAACCCTCACTAAAGG-3'
ACNGACTCNCGCGGNGGCGGCCGCTCTAGAACTAGTGGATCCAGACATGATAAGATACATTGATGAGTTT
GGACAAACCACAACTAGAATGCAGTGAAAAAAATGCTTTATTTGTGAAATTTGTGATGCTATTGCTTTAT
TTGTAACCATTATAAGCTGCAATAAACAAGTTAACAACAACAATTGCATTCATTTTATGTTTCAGGTTCA
GGGGGAGGTGTGGGAGGTTTTTTAAAGCAAGTAAAACCTCTACAAATGTGGTATGGCTGATTATGATCTC
TAGTCAAGGCACTATACATCAAATATTTTTCCATAATTTTCTTGTATAGCAGTGCAGCTTTTTCCTTTGT
GGTGTAAATAGCAAAGCAAGCAAGAGTTCTATTACTAAACACAGCATGACTCAAAAAACTTAGCAATTCT
GAAGGAAAGTCCTTGGGGTCTTCTACCTTTCTCTTCTTTTTTGGAGGAGTAGAATGTTGAGAGTCAGCAG
TAGCCTCATCATCACTAGATGGCATTTCTTCTGAGCAAAACAGGTTTTCCTCATTAAAGGCATTCCACCA
CTGCTCCCATTCATCAGTTCCATAGGTTGGAATCTAAAATACACAAACAATTAGAATCAGTAGTTTAACA
CATTATACACTTNAAAATTTTATANTTACCTTAGAGCTTTCATCCCCTGNAGGTAGTTTGTCCAATTANG
TCACACCACAGAAGTAAGGTTCCTTCCCACANANCCTCCCANANTCGCGGCCCGCCACCTGCAGGAATTC
NGGCCCCTCNNCCACCTNTNA
