>Addgene plasmid #19268 | MMTV-TGFβ1 | addgene partial sequence | sequence record 25079 | T7 5'-TAATACGACTCACTATAGGG-3'
NNNNNNNNNNNNNNNGGTCGANGCTCTCCCTTATGCGACTCCTGCATTAGGAAGCAGCCCAGTAGTAGGT
TGAGGCCGTTGAGCACCGCCGCCGCAAGGAATGGTGCATGCAAGGAGATGGCGCCCAACAGTCCCCCGGC
CACGGGGCCTGCCACCATACCCACGCCGAAACAAGCGCTCATGAGCCCGAAGTGGCGAGCCCGATCTTCC
CCATCGGTGATGTCGGCGATATAGGCGCCAGCAACCGCACCTGTGGCGCCGGTGATGCCGGCCACGATGC
GTCCGGCGTAGAGGATCCCAATGATAGAGATTTTACTGCTCTAGTTCCCCATACAGAATTGTTTCGCTTA
GTTGCAGCCTCAAGATATCTTATTCTCAAAAGGCCAGGATTTCAAGAACATGACATGATTCCTACATCTG
CCTGTGTTACTTACCCTTATGCCATATTATTAGGATTACCTCAGCTAATAGATATAGAGAAAAGAGGATC
TACTTTTCATATTTCCTGTTCTTCTTGTAGATTGACTAATTGTTTAGATTCTTCTGCCTACGACTATGCA
GCGATCATAGTCAAGAGGCCGCCATACGTGCTGCTACCTGTAGATATTGGTGATGAACCATGGTTTGATG
ANTCTGCCATTCAAACCTTTAGGTATGCCACAGATTTAATTCGAGCCAAGCGANTCGTCGCTGCCATTAT
TCTGGGCATATCTGCTTTAATTGCTATTATCACTTCCTTTGCTGNAGCTACNACTGCNTTANTNNNNNAT
GNNAACTGCTACNTTTGNTNNTNANNTTCNTANNAANGNNNCATTANCCTNNNNTGNNNNNNNNNNNN
