[The description below was written by a language model from this plasmid's Addgene catalogue record.]
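Description:
MMTV-TGFβ1 is a mammalian expression plasmid built on the BSSK backbone (listed at about 3 kb; the name presumably refers to the Bluescript SK family of general-purpose cloning phagemids). It is propagated in E. coli under ampicillin selection. The record gives no feature table, so the origin of replication and other backbone elements are not itemised, and the copy number is listed as unknown. No marker for selection in mammalian cells is recorded.

The payload is a roughly 1.4 kb insert encoding mouse TGFβ1 (Tgfb1), a secreted cytokine of the transforming growth factor beta family that regulates cell proliferation, differentiation and extracellular matrix production. The insert was cloned by restriction digestion with EcoRI sites at both the 5′ and 3′ ends. It is not known whether those sites survived cloning, and the insert orientation cannot be confirmed from the record. The promoter is not listed as a separate field, but the plasmid name indicates that expression is driven by MMTV regulatory sequences. These would be the mouse mammary tumor virus long terminal repeat, a hormone-responsive promoter classically used to direct transgene expression to mammary epithelium and some other secretory tissues. No epitope tags, reporters, polyadenylation signals or splice elements are stated, and the record does not say whether the cDNA is wild type or carries activating mutations.

The record does not explicitly state an intended use. An MMTV-driven TGFβ1 cassette of this kind is consistent with expression studies in mammalian cells or with generating transgenic mice to examine TGFβ1 effects on mammary gland development and tumorigenesis.
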