Addgene plasmid #19268: MMTV-TGFβ1
Depositing lab: Philip Leder. Depositing organization: Harvard Medical School.
Backbone
  Vector backbone: BSSK
  Backbone size w/o insert (bp): 3000
  Vector type: Mammalian Expression
Growth in bacteria
  Bacterial resistance: Ampicillin, 100 μg/mL
  Growth temperature: 37°C
  Growth strain: DH5alpha
  Copy number: Unknown
Gene/Insert
  Gene/Insert name: TGFβ1
  Species: M. musculus (mouse)
  Insert size (bp): 1400
  Entrez Gene: Tgfb1 (a.k.a. TGF-beta1, TGFbeta1, Tgfb, Tgfb-1)
  Cloning method: Restriction Enzyme; 5′ cloning site EcoRI (unknown if destroyed); 3′ cloning site EcoRI (unknown if destroyed)
  Sequencing primers: 5′ n/a
Terms and licenses: Academic/Nonprofit Terms; Industry Terms: Not Available to Industry
How to cite: MMTV-TGFβ1 was a gift from Philip Leder (Addgene plasmid # 19268)
